Addgene plasmid #122497: pStrep-10xEGFP-N1
Purpose: Expression of Strep-tagged 10xEGFP
Depositing lab: Georg Mayr. Depositing organization: Universitaetsklinikum Hamburg-Eppendorf. Publication: A toolkit for expression of Strep-tagged enhanced green fluorescent protein concatemers in mammalian cells. Zweifel A, Giehler S, Nalaskowski MM. Anal Biochem. 2019 Sep 12:113430. doi: 10.1016/j.ab.2019.113430. PubMed 31521668.
Backbone
  Vector backbone: pEGFP-N1
  Vector type: Mammalian Expression
  Selectable markers: Neomycin (select with G418)
Growth in bacteria
  Bacterial resistance: Kanamycin, 50 μg/mL
  Growth temperature: 37°C
  Growth strain: DH5alpha
  Copy number: High Copy
Gene/Insert
  Gene/Insert name: Strep-tagged 10xEGFP
  Promoter: CMV
  Cloning method: Restriction Enzyme; 5′ cloning site BspEI (destroyed during cloning); 3′ cloning site NotI (not destroyed)
  Sequencing primers: 5′ AGCTGGTTTAGTGAACCGTCA
Terms and licenses: Academic/Nonprofit Terms; Industry Terms: Not Available to Industry
Depositor comments: Please note: The MCS of Strep-tagged multimeric EGFP vectors differs from the MCS of the Strep-tagged monomeric EGFP vector. pStrep-1xEGFP-N1: G CTA GCG CTA CCG GAC TCA GAT CTC GAG CTC AAG CTT CGA ATT CTG CAG TCG ACG GTA CCG CGG GCC CGG GAT CCA GCC ACC ATG AGC GCT TGG AGC CAC CCG CAG TTC GAA AAA CGG GAT CCA CCG GTC GCC ACC ATG GTG pStrep-2x/…/12xEGFP-N1: G CTA GCG CTA CCG GAC TCA GAT CTC GAG CTC AAG CTT GAA ATC GAA TTC CCG CGG GCC CGG GAT CCA GCC ACC ATG AGC GCT TGG AGC CAC CCG CAG TTC GAA AAA CGG GAT CCA CCG GTC GCC ACC ATG GTG
How to cite: pStrep-10xEGFP-N1 was a gift from Georg Mayr (Addgene plasmid # 122497 ; http://n2t.net/addgene:122497 ; RRID:Addgene_122497)
