[The description below was written by a language model from this plasmid's Addgene catalogue record and pLannotate feature annotations shown in this document.]
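Description:
pStrep-10xEGFP-N1 is a mammalian expression plasmid built on the pEGFP-N1 backbone that encodes a Strep-tagged concatemer of ten EGFP units. The sequenced record is about 11.4 kb. It is maintained in E. coli at high copy through a ColE1/pUC-type origin and also carries an f1 phage origin. A single NeoR/KanR (Tn5 aminoglycoside phosphotransferase) gene serves both hosts: a bacterial bla-type promoter drives it for kanamycin selection, and the adjacent SV40 enhancer/early promoter with an HSV TK polyadenylation signal drives it for G418 selection of transfected mammalian cells. The short "ble" and "large T antigen" fragments in the annotation are partial matches next to these backbone elements rather than functional cassettes.

The payload is driven by the CMV immediate-early enhancer and promoter. Downstream of a remnant multiple cloning site lies a Strep-Tag II coding segment, followed by ten tandem EGFP coding sequences separated by short, evenly spaced linkers of about 15 nt, and terminated by the SV40 poly(A) signal. The spacing suggests a single continuous N-terminally Strep-tagged polyprotein, which could be bound by Strep-Tactin for detection or purification while remaining fluorescent. The depositor notes that the cloning site region in the multimeric (2x to 12x) vectors differs from that of the monomeric version, and that the concatemer was assembled by restriction cloning, with the 5′ BspEI site lost and the 3′ NotI site retained.

The plasmid belongs to a toolkit of Strep-tagged EGFP concatemers of graded length for expression in mammalian cells. The upstream cloning sites suggest that a gene of interest could be fused to the concatemer, but the record does not describe specific applications beyond expression of the tagged protein.
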