Features (pLannotate 1.2.2; 24 found; start..end, strand, type, name):
      1..304     +  enhancer       CMV enhancer: human cytomegalovirus immediate early enhancer
    305..508     +  promoter       CMV promoter: human cytomegalovirus (CMV) immediate early promoter
    531..567     +  misc_feature   MCS (fragment): multiple cloning site
    613..635     +  CDS            Strep-Tag II (fragment): peptide that binds Strep-Tactin®, an engineered form of streptavidin
    658..1374    +  CDS            EGFP: EGFP is a basic (constitutively fluorescent) green fluorescent protein published in 1996, derived from Aequorea victoria. It is reported to be a rapidly-maturing weak dimer with moderate acid sensitivity.
   1390..2106    +  CDS            EGFP: EGFP is a basic (constitutively fluorescent) green fluorescent protein published in 1996, derived from Aequorea victoria. It is reported to be a rapidly-maturing weak dimer with moderate acid sensitivity.
   2122..2838    +  CDS            EGFP: EGFP is a basic (constitutively fluorescent) green fluorescent protein published in 1996, derived from Aequorea victoria. It is reported to be a rapidly-maturing weak dimer with moderate acid sensitivity.
   2854..3570    +  CDS            EGFP: EGFP is a basic (constitutively fluorescent) green fluorescent protein published in 1996, derived from Aequorea victoria. It is reported to be a rapidly-maturing weak dimer with moderate acid sensitivity.
   3586..4302    +  CDS            EGFP: EGFP is a basic (constitutively fluorescent) green fluorescent protein published in 1996, derived from Aequorea victoria. It is reported to be a rapidly-maturing weak dimer with moderate acid sensitivity.
   4318..5034    +  CDS            EGFP: EGFP is a basic (constitutively fluorescent) green fluorescent protein published in 1996, derived from Aequorea victoria. It is reported to be a rapidly-maturing weak dimer with moderate acid sensitivity.
   5050..5766    +  CDS            EGFP: EGFP is a basic (constitutively fluorescent) green fluorescent protein published in 1996, derived from Aequorea victoria. It is reported to be a rapidly-maturing weak dimer with moderate acid sensitivity.
   5782..6498    +  CDS            EGFP: EGFP is a basic (constitutively fluorescent) green fluorescent protein published in 1996, derived from Aequorea victoria. It is reported to be a rapidly-maturing weak dimer with moderate acid sensitivity.
   6514..7230    +  CDS            EGFP: EGFP is a basic (constitutively fluorescent) green fluorescent protein published in 1996, derived from Aequorea victoria. It is reported to be a rapidly-maturing weak dimer with moderate acid sensitivity.
   7246..7965    +  CDS            EGFP: the original enhanced GFP (Yang et al., 1996) mammalian codon-optimized
   7982..8065    +  CDS            large T antigen (fragment): large T antigen from SV40 (simian virus 40)
   8088..8209    +  polyA_signal   SV40 poly(A) signal: SV40 polyadenylation signal
   8243..8671    -  rep_origin     f1 ori (sequence partly withheld): f1 bacteriophage origin of replication; arrow indicates direction of (+) strand synthesis
   8698..8802    +  promoter       AmpR promoter: bla
   8804..9161    +  promoter       SV40 promoter: SV40 enhancer and early promoter
   9196..9990    +  CDS            NeoR/KanR: aminoglycoside phosphotransferase from Tn5; aph(3')-II (or nptII); confers resistance to neomycin, kanamycin, and G418 (Geneticin®)
  10011..10163   +  CDS            ble (fragment): BLE_KLEPN - Experimental evidence at protein level: Swiss-Prot protein existence level 1. Binding protein with a strong affinity to the bleomycin family of antibiotics. Binds to CL990; an antimitotic-antibiotic compound. From Klebsiella pneumoniae.
  10222..10269   +  polyA_signal   HSV TK poly(A) signal: herpes simplex virus thymidine kinase polyadenylation signal (Cole and Stacy, 1985)
  10598..11186   +  rep_origin     ori: high-copy-number ColE1/pMB1/pBR322/pUC origin of replication
  11301..11360   +  enhancer       CMV enhancer (fragment): human cytomegalovirus immediate early enhancer
>Addgene plasmid #122497 | pStrep-10xEGFP-N1 | addgene full sequence | sequence record 238671 | Addgene NGS Result
CGTTACATAACTTACGGTAAATGGCCCGCCTGGCTGACCGCCCAACGACCCCCGCCCATTGACGTCAATA
ATGACGTATGTTCCCATAGTAACGCCAATAGGGACTTTCCATTGACGTCAATGGGTGGAGTATTTACGGT
AAACTGCCCACTTGGCAGTACATCAAGTGTATCATATGCCAAGTACGCCCCCTATTGACGTCAATGACGG
TAAATGGCCCGCCTGGCATTATGCCCAGTACATGACCTTATGGGACTTTCCTACTTGGCAGTACATCTAC
GTATTAGTCATCGCTATTACCATGGTGATGCGGTTTTGGCAGTACATCAATGGGCGTGGATAGCGGTTTG
ACTCACGGGGATTTCCAAGTCTCCACCCCATTGACGTCAATGGGAGTTTGTTTTGGCACCAAAATCAACG
GGACTTTCCAAAATGTCGTAACAACTCCGCCCCATTGACGCAAATGGGCGGTAGGCGTGTACGGTGGGAG
GTCTATATAAGCAGAGCTGGTTTAGTGAACCGTCAGATCCGCTAGCGCTACCGGACTCAGATCTCGAGCT
CAAGCTTGAAATCGAATTCCCGCGGGCCCGGGATCCAGCCACCATGAGCGCTTGGAGCCACCCGCAGTTC
GAAAAACGGGATCCACCGGTCGCCACCATGGTGAGCAAGGGCGAGGAGCTGTTCACCGGGGTGGTGCCCA
TCCTGGTCGAGCTGGACGGCGACGTAAACGGCCACAAGTTCAGCGTGTCCGGCGAGGGCGAGGGCGATGC
CACCTACGGCAAGCTGACCCTGAAGTTCATCTGCACCACCGGCAAGCTGCCCGTGCCCTGGCCCACCCTC
GTGACCACCCTGACCTACGGCGTGCAGTGCTTCAGCCGCTACCCCGACCACATGAAGCAGCACGACTTCT
TCAAGTCCGCCATGCCCGAAGGCTACGTCCAGGAGCGCACCATCTTCTTCAAGGACGACGGCAACTACAA
GACCCGCGCCGAGGTGAAGTTCGAGGGCGACACCCTGGTGAACCGCATCGAGCTGAAGGGCATCGACTTC
AAGGAGGACGGCAACATCCTGGGGCACAAGCTGGAGTACAACTACAACAGCCACAACGTCTATATCATGG
CCGACAAGCAGAAGAACGGCATCAAGGTGAACTTCAAGATCCGCCACAACATCGAGGACGGCAGCGTGCA
GCTCGCCGACCACTACCAGCAGAACACCCCCATCGGCGACGGCCCCGTGCTGCTGCCCGACAACCACTAC
CTGAGCACCCAGTCCGCCCTGAGCAAAGACCCCAACGAGAAGCGCGATCACATGGTCCTGCTGGAGTTCG
TGACCGCCGCCGGGATCACTCTCGGCATGGACGAGCTGTACAAGGGTCCGGTCGCCACCATGGTGAGCAA
GGGCGAGGAGCTGTTCACCGGGGTGGTGCCCATCCTGGTCGAGCTGGACGGCGACGTAAACGGCCACAAG
TTCAGCGTGTCCGGCGAGGGCGAGGGCGATGCCACCTACGGCAAGCTGACCCTGAAGTTCATCTGCACCA
CCGGCAAGCTGCCCGTGCCCTGGCCCACCCTCGTGACCACCCTGACCTACGGCGTGCAGTGCTTCAGCCG
CTACCCCGACCACATGAAGCAGCACGACTTCTTCAAGTCCGCCATGCCCGAAGGCTACGTCCAGGAGCGC
ACCATCTTCTTCAAGGACGACGGCAACTACAAGACCCGCGCCGAGGTGAAGTTCGAGGGCGACACCCTGG
TGAACCGCATCGAGCTGAAGGGCATCGACTTCAAGGAGGACGGCAACATCCTGGGGCACAAGCTGGAGTA
CAACTACAACAGCCACAACGTCTATATCATGGCCGACAAGCAGAAGAACGGCATCAAGGTGAACTTCAAG
ATCCGCCACAACATCGAGGACGGCAGCGTGCAGCTCGCCGACCACTACCAGCAGAACACCCCCATCGGCG
ACGGCCCCGTGCTGCTGCCCGACAACCACTACCTGAGCACCCAGTCCGCCCTGAGCAAAGACCCCAACGA
GAAGCGCGATCACATGGTCCTGCTGGAGTTCGTGACCGCCGCCGGGATCACTCTCGGCATGGACGAGCTG
TATAAGGGTCCGGTCGCCACCATGGTGAGCAAGGGCGAGGAGCTGTTCACCGGGGTGGTGCCCATCCTGG
TCGAGCTGGACGGCGACGTAAACGGCCACAAGTTCAGCGTGTCCGGCGAGGGCGAGGGCGATGCCACCTA
CGGCAAGCTGACCCTGAAGTTCATCTGCACCACCGGCAAGCTGCCCGTGCCCTGGCCCACCCTCGTGACC
ACCCTGACCTACGGCGTGCAGTGCTTCAGCCGCTACCCCGACCACATGAAGCAGCACGACTTCTTCAAGT
CCGCCATGCCCGAAGGCTACGTCCAGGAGCGCACCATCTTCTTCAAGGACGACGGCAACTACAAGACCCG
CGCCGAGGTGAAGTTCGAGGGCGACACCCTGGTGAACCGCATCGAGCTGAAGGGCATCGACTTCAAGGAG
GACGGCAACATCCTGGGGCACAAGCTGGAGTACAACTACAACAGCCACAACGTCTATATCATGGCCGACA
AGCAGAAGAACGGCATCAAGGTGAACTTCAAGATCCGCCACAACATCGAGGACGGCAGCGTGCAGCTCGC
CGACCACTACCAGCAGAACACCCCCATCGGCGACGGCCCCGTGCTGCTGCCCGACAACCACTACCTGAGC
ACCCAGTCCGCCCTGAGCAAAGACCCCAACGAGAAGCGCGATCACATGGTCCTGCTGGAGTTCGTGACCG
CCGCCGGGATCACTCTCGGCATGGACGAGCTGTATAAGGGTCCGGTCGCCACCATGGTGAGCAAGGGCGA
GGAGCTGTTCACCGGGGTGGTGCCCATCCTGGTCGAGCTGGACGGCGACGTAAACGGCCACAAGTTCAGC
GTGTCCGGCGAGGGCGAGGGCGATGCCACCTACGGCAAGCTGACCCTGAAGTTCATCTGCACCACCGGCA
AGCTGCCCGTGCCCTGGCCCACCCTCGTGACCACCCTGACCTACGGCGTGCAGTGCTTCAGCCGCTACCC
CGACCACATGAAGCAGCACGACTTCTTCAAGTCCGCCATGCCCGAAGGCTACGTCCAGGAGCGCACCATC
TTCTTCAAGGACGACGGCAACTACAAGACCCGCGCCGAGGTGAAGTTCGAGGGCGACACCCTGGTGAACC
GCATCGAGCTGAAGGGCATCGACTTCAAGGAGGACGGCAACATCCTGGGGCACAAGCTGGAGTACAACTA
CAACAGCCACAACGTCTATATCATGGCCGACAAGCAGAAGAACGGCATCAAGGTGAACTTCAAGATCCGC
CACAACATCGAGGACGGCAGCGTGCAGCTCGCCGACCACTACCAGCAGAACACCCCCATCGGCGACGGCC
CCGTGCTGCTGCCCGACAACCACTACCTGAGCACCCAGTCCGCCCTGAGCAAAGACCCCAACGAGAAGCG
CGATCACATGGTCCTGCTGGAGTTCGTGACCGCCGCCGGGATCACTCTCGGCATGGACGAGCTGTACAAG
GGTCCGGTCGCCACCATGGTGAGCAAGGGCGAGGAGCTGTTCACCGGGGTGGTGCCCATCCTGGTCGAGC
TGGACGGCGACGTAAACGGCCACAAGTTCAGCGTGTCCGGCGAGGGCGAGGGCGATGCCACCTACGGCAA
GCTGACCCTGAAGTTCATCTGCACCACCGGCAAGCTGCCCGTGCCCTGGCCCACCCTCGTGACCACCCTG
ACCTACGGCGTGCAGTGCTTCAGCCGCTACCCCGACCACATGAAGCAGCACGACTTCTTCAAGTCCGCCA
TGCCCGAAGGCTACGTCCAGGAGCGCACCATCTTCTTCAAGGACGACGGCAACTACAAGACCCGCGCCGA
GGTGAAGTTCGAGGGCGACACCCTGGTGAACCGCATCGAGCTGAAGGGCATCGACTTCAAGGAGGACGGC
AACATCCTGGGGCACAAGCTGGAGTACAACTACAACAGCCACAACGTCTATATCATGGCCGACAAGCAGA
AGAACGGCATCAAGGTGAACTTCAAGATCCGCCACAACATCGAGGACGGCAGCGTGCAGCTCGCCGACCA
CTACCAGCAGAACACCCCCATCGGCGACGGCCCCGTGCTGCTGCCCGACAACCACTACCTGAGCACCCAG
TCCGCCCTGAGCAAAGACCCCAACGAGAAGCGCGATCACATGGTCCTGCTGGAGTTCGTGACCGCCGCCG
GGATCACTCTCGGCATGGACGAGCTGTACAAGGGTCCGGTCGCCACCATGGTGAGCAAGGGCGAGGAGCT
GTTCACCGGGGTGGTGCCCATCCTGGTCGAGCTGGACGGCGACGTAAACGGCCACAAGTTCAGCGTGTCC
GGCGAGGGCGAGGGCGATGCCACCTACGGCAAGCTGACCCTGAAGTTCATCTGCACCACCGGCAAGCTGC
CCGTGCCCTGGCCCACCCTCGTGACCACCCTGACCTACGGCGTGCAGTGCTTCAGCCGCTACCCCGACCA
CATGAAGCAGCACGACTTCTTCAAGTCCGCCATGCCCGAAGGCTACGTCCAGGAGCGCACCATCTTCTTC
AAGGACGACGGCAACTACAAGACCCGCGCCGAGGTGAAGTTCGAGGGCGACACCCTGGTGAACCGCATCG
AGCTGAAGGGCATCGACTTCAAGGAGGACGGCAACATCCTGGGGCACAAGCTGGAGTACAACTACAACAG
CCACAACGTCTATATCATGGCCGACAAGCAGAAGAACGGCATCAAGGTGAACTTCAAGATCCGCCACAAC
ATCGAGGACGGCAGCGTGCAGCTCGCCGACCACTACCAGCAGAACACCCCCATCGGCGACGGCCCCGTGC
TGCTGCCCGACAACCACTACCTGAGCACCCAGTCCGCCCTGAGCAAAGACCCCAACGAGAAGCGCGATCA
CATGGTCCTGCTGGAGTTCGTGACCGCCGCCGGGATCACTCTCGGCATGGACGAGCTGTACAAGGGTCCG
GTCGCCACCATGGTGAGCAAGGGCGAGGAGCTGTTCACCGGGGTGGTGCCCATCCTGGTCGAGCTGGACG
GCGACGTAAACGGCCACAAGTTCAGCGTGTCCGGCGAGGGCGAGGGCGATGCCACCTACGGCAAGCTGAC
CCTGAAGTTCATCTGCACCACCGGCAAGCTGCCCGTGCCCTGGCCCACCCTCGTGACCACCCTGACCTAC
GGCGTGCAGTGCTTCAGCCGCTACCCCGACCACATGAAGCAGCACGACTTCTTCAAGTCCGCCATGCCCG
AAGGCTACGTCCAGGAGCGCACCATCTTCTTCAAGGACGACGGCAACTACAAGACCCGCGCCGAGGTGAA
GTTCGAGGGCGACACCCTGGTGAACCGCATCGAGCTGAAGGGCATCGACTTCAAGGAGGACGGCAACATC
CTGGGGCACAAGCTGGAGTACAACTACAACAGCCACAACGTCTATATCATGGCCGACAAGCAGAAGAACG
GCATCAAGGTGAACTTCAAGATCCGCCACAACATCGAGGACGGCAGCGTGCAGCTCGCCGACCACTACCA
GCAGAACACCCCCATCGGCGACGGCCCCGTGCTGCTGCCCGACAACCACTACCTGAGCACCCAGTCCGCC
CTGAGCAAAGACCCCAACGAGAAGCGCGATCACATGGTCCTGCTGGAGTTCGTGACCGCCGCCGGGATCA
CTCTCGGCATGGACGAGCTGTACAAGGGTCCGGTCGCCACCATGGTGAGCAAGGGCGAGGAGCTGTTCAC
CGGGGTGGTGCCCATCCTGGTCGAGCTGGACGGCGACGTAAACGGCCACAAGTTCAGCGTGTCCGGCGAG
GGCGAGGGCGATGCCACCTACGGCAAGCTGACCCTGAAGTTCATCTGCACCACCGGCAAGCTGCCCGTGC
CCTGGCCCACCCTCGTGACCACCCTGACCTACGGCGTGCAGTGCTTCAGCCGCTACCCCGACCACATGAA
GCAGCACGACTTCTTCAAGTCCGCCATGCCCGAAGGCTACGTCCAGGAGCGCACCATCTTCTTCAAGGAC
GACGGCAACTACAAGACCCGCGCCGAGGTGAAGTTCGAGGGCGACACCCTGGTGAACCGCATCGAGCTGA
AGGGCATCGACTTCAAGGAGGACGGCAACATCCTGGGGCACAAGCTGGAGTACAACTACAACAGCCACAA
CGTCTATATCATGGCCGACAAGCAGAAGAACGGCATCAAGGTGAACTTCAAGATCCGCCACAACATCGAG
GACGGCAGCGTGCAGCTCGCCGACCACTACCAGCAGAACACCCCCATCGGCGACGGCCCCGTGCTGCTGC
CCGACAACCACTACCTGAGCACCCAGTCCGCCCTGAGCAAAGACCCCAACGAGAAGCGCGATCACATGGT
CCTGCTGGAGTTCGTGACCGCCGCCGGGATCACTCTCGGCATGGACGAGCTGTATAAGGGTCCGGTCGCC
ACCATGGTGAGCAAGGGCGAGGAGCTGTTCACCGGGGTGGTGCCCATCCTGGTCGAGCTGGACGGCGACG
TAAACGGCCACAAGTTCAGCGTGTCCGGCGAGGGCGAGGGCGATGCCACCTACGGCAAGCTGACCCTGAA
GTTCATCTGCACCACCGGCAAGCTGCCCGTGCCCTGGCCCACCCTCGTGACCACCCTGACCTACGGCGTG
CAGTGCTTCAGCCGCTACCCCGACCACATGAAGCAGCACGACTTCTTCAAGTCCGCCATGCCCGAAGGCT
ACGTCCAGGAGCGCACCATCTTCTTCAAGGACGACGGCAACTACAAGACCCGCGCCGAGGTGAAGTTCGA
GGGCGACACCCTGGTGAACCGCATCGAGCTGAAGGGCATCGACTTCAAGGAGGACGGCAACATCCTGGGG
CACAAGCTGGAGTACAACTACAACAGCCACAACGTCTATATCATGGCCGACAAGCAGAAGAACGGCATCA
AGGTGAACTTCAAGATCCGCCACAACATCGAGGACGGCAGCGTGCAGCTCGCCGACCACTACCAGCAGAA
CACCCCCATCGGCGACGGCCCCGTGCTGCTGCCCGACAACCACTACCTGAGCACCCAGTCCGCCCTGAGC
AAAGACCCCAACGAGAAGCGCGATCACATGGTCCTGCTGGAGTTCGTGACCGCCGCCGGGATCACTCTCG
GCATGGACGAGCTGTATAAGGGTCCGGTCGCCACCATGGTGAGCAAGGGCGAGGAGCTGTTCACCGGGGT
GGTGCCCATCCTGGTCGAGCTGGACGGCGACGTAAACGGCCACAAGTTCAGCGTGTCCGGCGAGGGCGAG
GGCGATGCCACCTACGGCAAGCTGACCCTGAAGTTCATCTGCACCACCGGCAAGCTGCCCGTGCCCTGGC
CCACCCTCGTGACCACCCTGACCTACGGCGTGCAGTGCTTCAGCCGCTACCCCGACCACATGAAGCAGCA
CGACTTCTTCAAGTCCGCCATGCCCGAAGGCTACGTCCAGGAGCGCACCATCTTCTTCAAGGACGACGGC
AACTACAAGACCCGCGCCGAGGTGAAGTTCGAGGGCGACACCCTGGTGAACCGCATCGAGCTGAAGGGCA
TCGACTTCAAGGAGGACGGCAACATCCTGGGGCACAAGCTGGAGTACAACTACAACAGCCACAACGTCTA
TATCATGGCCGACAAGCAGAAGAACGGCATCAAGGTGAACTTCAAGATCCGCCACAACATCGAGGACGGC
AGCGTGCAGCTCGCCGACCACTACCAGCAGAACACCCCCATCGGCGACGGCCCCGTGCTGCTGCCCGACA
ACCACTACCTGAGCACCCAGTCCGCCCTGAGCAAAGACCCCAACGAGAAGCGCGATCACATGGTCCTGCT
GGAGTTCGTGACCGCCGCCGGGATCACTCTCGGCATGGACGAGCTGTACAAGTAAAGCGGCCGCGACTCT
AGATCATAATCAGCCATACCACATTTGTAGAGGTTTTACTTGCTTTAAAAAACCTCCCACACCTCCCCCT
GAACCTGAAACATAAAATGAATGCAATTGTTGTTGTTAACTTGTTTATTGCAGCTTATAATGGTTACAAA
TAAAGCAATAGCATCACAAATTTCACAAATAAAGCATTTTTTTCACTGCATTCTAGTTGTGGTTTGTCCA
AACTCATCAATGTATCTTAAGGCGTAAATTGTAAGCGTTAATATTTTGTTAAAATTCGCGTTAAATTTTT
GTTAAATCAGCTCATTTTTTAACCAATAGGCCGAAATCGGCAAAATCCCTTATAAATCAAAAGAATAGAC
CGAGATAGGGT
[37 nt withheld, positions 8342-8378]
AAAGAACGTGGACTCCAACGTCAAAGG
[49 nt withheld, positions 8406-8454]
T
[91 nt withheld, positions 8456-8546]
G
[124 nt withheld, positions 8548-8671]
CAGGTGGCACTTTTCGGGGAAATGTGCGCGGAACCCCTATTTGTTTATTTTTCTAAATACATTCAAATAT
GTATCCGCTCATGAGACAATAACCCTGATAAATGCTTCAATAATATTGAAAAAGGAAGAGTCCTGAGGCG
GAAAGAACCAGCTGTGGAATGTGTGTCAGTTAGGGTGTGGAAAGTCCCCAGGCTCCCCAGCAGGCAGAAG
TATGCAAAGCATGCATCTCAATTAGTCAGCAACCAGGTGTGGAAAGTCCCCAGGCTCCCCAGCAGGCAGA
AGTATGCAAAGCATGCATCTCAATTAGTCAGCAACCATAGTCCCGCCCCTAACTCCGCCCATCCCGCCCC
TAACTCCGCCCAGTTCCGCCCATTCTCCGCCCCATGGCTGACTAATTTTTTTTATTTATGCAGAGGCCGA
GGCCGCCTCGGCCTCTGAGCTATTCCAGAAGTAGTGAGGAGGCTTTTTTGGAGGCCTAGGCTTTTGCAAA
GATCGATCAAGAGACAGGATGAGGATCGTTTCGCATGATTGAACAAGATGGATTGCACGCAGGTTCTCCG
GCCGCTTGGGTGGAGAGGCTATTCGGCTATGACTGGGCACAACAGACAATCGGCTGCTCTGATGCCGCCG
TGTTCCGGCTGTCAGCGCAGGGGCGCCCGGTTCTTTTTGTCAAGACCGACCTGTCCGGTGCCCTGAATGA
ACTGCAAGACGAGGCAGCGCGGCTATCGTGGCTGGCCACGACGGGCGTTCCTTGCGCAGCTGTGCTCGAC
GTTGTCACTGAAGCGGGAAGGGACTGGCTGCTATTGGGCGAAGTGCCGGGGCAGGATCTCCTGTCATCTC
ACCTTGCTCCTGCCGAGAAAGTATCCATCATGGCTGATGCAATGCGGCGGCTGCATACGCTTGATCCGGC
TACCTGCCCATTCGACCACCAAGCGAAACATCGCATCGAGCGAGCACGTACTCGGATGGAAGCCGGTCTT
GTCGATCAGGATGATCTGGACGAAGAGCATCAGGGGCTCGCGCCAGCCGAACTGTTCGCCAGGCTCAAGG
CGAGCATGCCCGACGGCGAGGATCTCGTCGTGACCCATGGCGATGCCTGCTTGCCGAATATCATGGTGGA
AAATGGCCGCTTTTCTGGATTCATCGACTGTGGCCGGCTGGGTGTGGCGGACCGCTATCAGGACATAGCG
TTGGCTACCCGTGATATTGCTGAAGAGCTTGGCGGCGAATGGGCTGACCGCTTCCTCGTGCTTTACGGTA
TCGCCGCTCCCGATTCGCAGCGCATCGCCTTCTATCGCCTTCTTGACGAGTTCTTCTGAGCGGGACTCTG
GGGTTCGAAATGACCGACCAAGCGACGCCCAACCTGCCATCACGAGATTTCGATTCCACCGCCGCCTTCT
ATGAAAGGTTGGGCTTCGGAATCGTTTTCCGGGACGCCGGCTGGATGATCCTCCAGCGCGGGGATCTCAT
GCTGGAGTTCTTCGCCCACCCTAGGGGGAGGCTAACTGAAACACGGAAGGAGACAATACCGGAAGGAACC
CGCGCTATGACGGCAATAAAAAGACAGAATAAAACGCACGGTGTTGGGTCGTTTGTTCATAAACGCGGGG
TTCGGTCCCAGGGCTGGCACTCTGTCGATACCCCACCGAGACCCCATTGGGGCCAATACGCCCGCGTTTC
TTCCTTTTCCCCACCCCACCCCCCAAGTTCGGGTGAAGGCCCAGGGCTCGCAGCCAACGTCGGGGCGGCA
GGCCCTGCCATAGCCTCAGGTTACTCATATATACTTTAGATTGATTTAAAACTTCATTTTTAATTTAAAA
GGATCTAGGTGAAGATCCTTTTTGATAATCTCATGACCAAAATCCCTTAACGTGAGTTTTCGTTCCACTG
AGCGTCAGACCCCGTAGAAAAGATCAAAGGATCTTCTTGAGATCCTTTTTTTCTGCGCGTAATCTGCTGC
TTGCAAACAAAAAAACCACCGCTACCAGCGGTGGTTTGTTTGCCGGATCAAGAGCTACCAACTCTTTTTC
CGAAGGTAACTGGCTTCAGCAGAGCGCAGATACCAAATACTGTTCTTCTAGTGTAGCCGTAGTTAGGCCA
CCACTTCAAGAACTCTGTAGCACCGCCTACATACCTCGCTCTGCTAATCCTGTTACCAGTGGCTGCTGCC
AGTGGCGATAAGTCGTGTCTTACCGGGTTGGACTCAAGACGATAGTTACCGGATAAGGCGCAGCGGTCGG
GCTGAACGGGGGGTTCGTGCACACAGCCCAGCTTGGAGCGAACGACCTACACCGAACTGAGATACCTACA
GCGTGAGCTATGAGAAAGCGCCACGCTTCCCGAAGGGAGAAAGGCGGACAGGTATCCGGTAAGCGGCAGG
GTCGGAACAGGAGAGCGCACGAGGGAGCTTCCAGGGGGAAACGCCTGGTATCTTTATAGTCCTGTCGGGT
TTCGCCACCTCTGACTTGAGCGTCGATTTTTGTGATGCTCGTCAGGGGGGCGGAGCCTATGGAAAAACGC
CAGCAACGCGGCCTTTTTACGGTTCCTGGCCTTTTGCTGGCCTTTTGCTCACATGTTCTTTCCTGCGTTA
TCCCCTGATTCTGTGGATAACCGTATTACCGCCATGCATTAGTTATTAATAGTAATCAATTACGGGGTCA
TTAGTTCATAGCCCATATATGGAGTTCCG
